Addgene plasmid #200458: pcDNA3.1-(-)-Pur
Purpose: (Empty Backbone) Eukaryotic expression vector
Depositing lab: Bertrand Collet. Depositing organization: INRAE Jouy-en-Josas.
Backbone
  Vector backbone: pcDNA3.1
  Backbone manufacturer: Thermofisher
  Backbone size (bp): 5185
  Modifications to backbone: The initial vector was pcDNA3.1-(-)-Hyg. The Hygromycin ORF was replace with the Puromycin ORF amplified from Promega pGL4.22-Pur. The final vector was obtained by PCR fragments assembly.
  Vector type: Mammalian Expression
  Selectable markers: Puromycin
Growth in bacteria
  Bacterial resistance: Ampicillin, 100 μg/mL
  Growth temperature: 37°C
  Growth strain: DH5alpha
  Copy number: High Copy
Terms and licenses: Academic/Nonprofit Terms; Industry Terms: Not Available to Industry
Depositor comments: Original backbone from Thermofisher (pcDNA3.1-(-)-Hyg, insert amplified from Promega pGL4.22-Pur
How to cite: pcDNA3.1-(-)-Pur was a gift from Bertrand Collet (Addgene plasmid # 200458 ; http://n2t.net/addgene:200458 ; RRID:Addgene_200458)
