[The description below was written by a language model from this plasmid's Addgene catalogue record and pLannotate feature annotations shown in this document.]
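Description:
pcDNA3.1-(-)-Pur is an empty mammalian expression backbone derived from the commercial pcDNA3.1 series, with a size of about 5.2 kb. According to the record, it was built from the hygromycin-selectable pcDNA3.1-(-)-Hyg by replacing the hygromycin resistance ORF with a puromycin resistance ORF amplified from pGL4.22-Pur, and the final plasmid was assembled from PCR fragments. In E. coli it replicates from a high-copy ColE1/pUC-type origin and is selected with ampicillin through the β-lactamase gene and its native promoter. An f1 origin is also present, which in principle allows single-stranded DNA production with helper phage.

The expression cassette has the human cytomegalovirus immediate-early enhancer and promoter, followed by a T7 promoter, an unannotated gap of roughly 150 bp that presumably holds the multiple cloning site, and the bovine growth hormone polyadenylation signal. No insert is present. A gene cloned into this region would be transcribed constitutively in transfected eukaryotic cells, and the T7 promoter permits in vitro transcription or serves as a sequencing primer site. A second cassette uses the SV40 enhancer/early promoter to drive puromycin N-acetyltransferase, terminated by the SV40 poly(A) signal, so that stably transfected cells can be selected with puromycin.

Several short automated annotations (fragments of ble, lacI, bom, an HIV-1 LTR and a small SV40 promoter piece, plus lac promoter/operator elements) are most likely backbone remnants or partial sequence matches rather than functional parts. The record describes the plasmid only as a general eukaryotic expression vector and gives no more specific application.
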