Features (pLannotate 1.2.2; 19 found; start..end, strand, type, name):
     10..135     +  CDS            ble (fragment): BLE_KLEPN - Experimental evidence at protein level: Swiss-Prot protein existence level 1. Binding protein with a strong affinity to the bleomycin family of antibiotics. Binds to CL990; an antimitotic-antibiotic compound. From Klebsiella pneumoniae.
    130..251     +  polyA_signal   SV40 poly(A) signal: SV40 polyadenylation signal
    324..340     -  protein_bind   lac operator: The lac repressor binds to the lac operator to inhibit transcription in E. coli. This inhibition can be relieved by adding lactose or isopropyl-β-D-thiogalactopyranoside (IPTG). lac repressor encoded by lacI
    348..378     -  promoter       lac promoter: promoter for the E. coli lac operon
    393..414     -  protein_bind   CAP binding site: CAP binding activates transcription in the presence of cAMP. E. coli catabolite activator protein
    427..519     -  CDS            lacI (fragment): lac repressor; lacI; The lac repressor binds to the lac operator to inhibit transcription in E. coli. This inhibition can be relieved by adding lactose or isopropyl-β-D-thiogalactopyranoside (IPTG).
    702..1290    -  rep_origin     ori: high-copy-number ColE1/pMB1/pBR322/pUC origin of replication
   1461..2321    -  CDS            AmpR: β-lactamase; bla; confers resistance to ampicillin, carbenicillin, and related antibiotics
   2322..2426    -  promoter       AmpR promoter: bla
   2485..2537    -  misc_feature   bom (fragment): basis of mobility region from pBR322
   2692..3071    +  enhancer       CMV enhancer: human cytomegalovirus immediate early enhancer
   3072..3275    +  promoter       CMV promoter: human cytomegalovirus (CMV) immediate early promoter
   3271..3304    +  LTR            5' LTR (truncated) (fragment): truncated 5' long terminal repeat (LTR) from HIV-1
   3320..3338    +  promoter       T7 promoter: promoter for bacteriophage T7 RNA polymerase
   3484..3708    +  polyA_signal   bGH poly(A) signal: bovine growth hormone polyadenylation signal
   3712..3733    +  promoter       SV40 promoter (fragment): SV40 enhancer and early promoter
   3754..4182    +  rep_origin     f1 ori (sequence partly withheld): f1 bacteriophage origin of replication; arrow indicates direction of (+) strand synthesis
   4196..4525    +  promoter       SV40 promoter: SV40 enhancer and early promoter
   4581..5180    +  CDS            PuroR: puromycin N-acetyltransferase confers resistance to puromycin
>Addgene plasmid #200458 | pcDNA3.1-(-)-Pur | addgene full sequence | sequence record 394118 | Addgene NGS Result
CACGTGCTACGAGATTTCGATTCCACCGCCGCCTTCTATGAAAGGTTGGGCTTCGGAATCGTTTTCCGGG
ACGCCGGCTGGATGATCCTCCAGCGCGGGGATCTCATGCTGGAGTTCTTCGCCCACCCCAACTTGTTTAT
TGCAGCTTATAATGGTTACAAATAAAGCAATAGCATCACAAATTTCACAAATAAAGCATTTTTTTCACTG
CATTCTAGTTGTGGTTTGTCCAAACTCATCAATGTATCTTATCATGTCTGTATACCGTCGACCTCTAGCT
AGAGCTTGGCGTAATCATGGTCATAGCTGTTTCCTGTGTGAAATTGTTATCCGCTCACAATTCCACACAA
CATACGAGCCGGAAGCATAAAGTGTAAAGCCTGGGGTGCCTAATGAGTGAGCTAACTCACATTAATTGCG
TTGCGCTCACTGCCCGCTTTCCAGTCGGGAAACCTGTCGTGCCAGCTGCATTAATGAATCGGCCAACGCG
CGGGGAGAGGCGGTTTGCGTATTGGGCGCTCTTCCGCTTCCTCGCTCACTGACTCGCTGCGCTCGGTCGT
TCGGCTGCGGCGAGCGGTATCAGCTCACTCAAAGGCGGTAATACGGTTATCCACAGAATCAGGGGATAAC
GCAGGAAAGAACATGTGAGCAAAAGGCCAGCAAAAGGCCAGGAACCGTAAAAAGGCCGCGTTGCTGGCGT
TTTTCCATAGGCTCCGCCCCCCTGACGAGCATCACAAAAATCGACGCTCAAGTCAGAGGTGGCGAAACCC
GACAGGACTATAAAGATACCAGGCGTTTCCCCCTGGAAGCTCCCTCGTGCGCTCTCCTGTTCCGACCCTG
CCGCTTACCGGATACCTGTCCGCCTTTCTCCCTTCGGGAAGCGTGGCGCTTTCTCATAGCTCACGCTGTA
GGTATCTCAGTTCGGTGTAGGTCGTTCGCTCCAAGCTGGGCTGTGTGCACGAACCCCCCGTTCAGCCCGA
CCGCTGCGCCTTATCCGGTAACTATCGTCTTGAGTCCAACCCGGTAAGACACGACTTATCGCCACTGGCA
GCAGCCACTGGTAACAGGATTAGCAGAGCGAGGTATGTAGGCGGTGCTACAGAGTTCTTGAAGTGGTGGC
CTAACTACGGCTACACTAGAAGAACAGTATTTGGTATCTGCGCTCTGCTGAAGCCAGTTACCTTCGGAAA
AAGAGTTGGTAGCTCTTGATCCGGCAAACAAACCACCGCTGGTAGCGGTGGTTTTTTTGTTTGCAAGCAG
CAGATTACGCGCAGAAAAAAAGGATCTCAAGAAGATCCTTTGATCTTTTCTACGGGGTCTGACGCTCAGT
GGAACGAAAACTCACGTTAAGGGATTTTGGTCATGAGATTATCAAAAAGGATCTTCACCTAGATCCTTTT
AAATTAAAAATGAAGTTTTAAATCAATCTAAAGTATATATGAGTAAACTTGGTCTGACAGTTACCAATGC
TTAATCAGTGAGGCACCTATCTCAGCGATCTGTCTATTTCGTTCATCCATAGTTGCCTGACTCCCCGTCG
TGTAGATAACTACGATACGGGAGGGCTTACCATCTGGCCCCAGTGCTGCAATGATACCGCGAGACCCACG
CTCACCGGCTCCAGATTTATCAGCAATAAACCAGCCAGCCGGAAGGGCCGAGCGCAGAAGTGGTCCTGCA
ACTTTATCCGCCTCCATCCAGTCTATTAATTGTTGCCGGGAAGCTAGAGTAAGTAGTTCGCCAGTTAATA
GTTTGCGCAACGTTGTTGCCATTGCTACAGGCATCGTGGTGTCACGCTCGTCGTTTGGTATGGCTTCATT
CAGCTCCGGTTCCCAACGATCAAGGCGAGTTACATGATCCCCCATGTTGTGCAAAAAAGCGGTTAGCTCC
TTCGGTCCTCCGATCGTTGTCAGAAGTAAGTTGGCCGCAGTGTTATCACTCATGGTTATGGCAGCACTGC
ATAATTCTCTTACTGTCATGCCATCCGTAAGATGCTTTTCTGTGACTGGTGAGTACTCAACCAAGTCATT
CTGAGAATAGTGTATGCGGCGACCGAGTTGCTCTTGCCCGGCGTCAATACGGGATAATACCGCGCCACAT
AGCAGAACTTTAAAAGTGCTCATCATTGGAAAACGTTCTTCGGGGCGAAAACTCTCAAGGATCTTACCGC
TGTTGAGATCCAGTTCGATGTAACCCACTCGTGCACCCAACTGATCTTCAGCATCTTTTACTTTCACCAG
CGTTTCTGGGTGAGCAAAAACAGGAAGGCAAAATGCCGCAAAAAAGGGAATAAGGGCGACACGGAAATGT
TGAATACTCATACTCTTCCTTTTTCAATATTATTGAAGCATTTATCAGGGTTATTGTCTCATGAGCGGAT
ACATATTTGAATGTATTTAGAAAAATAAACAAATAGGGGTTCCGCGCACATTTCCCCGAAAAGTGCCACC
TGACGTCGACGGATCGGGAGATCTCCCGATCCCCTATGGTGCACTCTCAGTACAATCTGCTCTGATGCCG
CATAGTTAAGCCAGTATCTGCTCCCTGCTTGTGTGTTGGAGGTCGCTGAGTAGTGCGCGAGCAAAATTTA
AGCTACAACAAGGCAAGGCTTGACCGACAATTGCATGAAGAATCTGCTTAGGGTTAGGCGTTTTGCGCTG
CTTCGCGATGTACGGGCCAGATATACGCGTTGACATTGATTATTGACTAGTTATTAATAGTAATCAATTA
CGGGGTCATTAGTTCATAGCCCATATATGGAGTTCCGCGTTACATAACTTACGGTAAATGGCCCGCCTGG
CTGACCGCCCAACGACCCCCGCCCATTGACGTCAATAATGACGTATGTTCCCATAGTAACGCCAATAGGG
ACTTTCCATTGACGTCAATGGGTGGAGTATTTACGGTAAACTGCCCACTTGGCAGTACATCAAGTGTATC
ATATGCCAAGTACGCCCCCTATTGACGTCAATGACGGTAAATGGCCCGCCTGGCATTATGCCCAGTACAT
GACCTTATGGGACTTTCCTACTTGGCAGTACATCTACGTATTAGTCATCGCTATTACCATGGTGATGCGG
TTTTGGCAGTACATCAATGGGCGTGGATAGCGGTTTGACTCACGGGGATTTCCAAGTCTCCACCCCATTG
ACGTCAATGGGAGTTTGTTTTGGCACCAAAATCAACGGGACTTTCCAAAATGTCGTAACAACTCCGCCCC
ATTGACGCAAATGGGCGGTAGGCGTGTACGGTGGGAGGTCTATATAAGCAGAGCTCTCTGGCTAACTAGA
GAACCCACTGCTTACTGGCTTATCGAAATTAATACGACTCACTATAGGGAGACCCAAGCTGGCTAGCGTT
TAAACGGGCCCTCTAGACTCGAGCGGCCGCCACTGTGCTGGATATCTGCAGAATTCCACCACACTGGACT
AGTGGATCCGAGCTCGGTACCAAGCTTAAGTTTAAACCGCTGATCAGCCTCGACTGTGCCTTCTAGTTGC
CAGCCATCTGTTGTTTGCCCCTCCCCCGTGCCTTCCTTGACCCTGGAAGGTGCCACTCCCACTGTCCTTT
CCTAATAAAATGAGGAAATTGCATCGCATTGTCTGAGTAGGTGTCATTCTATTCTGGGGGGTGGGGTGGG
GCAGGACAGCAAGGGGGAGGATTGGGAAGACAATAGCAGGCATGCTGGGGATGCGGTGGGCTCTATGGCT
TCTGAGGCGGAAAGAACCAGCTGGGGCTCTAGGGGGTATCCCC
[124 nt withheld, positions 3754-3877]
C
[91 nt withheld, positions 3879-3969]
A
[49 nt withheld, positions 3971-4019]
CCTTTGACGTTGGAGTCCACGTTCTTT
[37 nt withheld, positions 4047-4083]
ACCCTATCTCGGTCTATTCTTTTGATTTATAAGGGATTTTGCCGATTTCGGCCTATTGGTTAAAAAATGA
GCTGATTTAACAAAAATTTAACGCGAATTAATTCTGTGGAATGTGTGTCAGTTAGGGTGTGGAAAGTCCC
CAGGCTCCCCAGCAGGCAGAAGTATGCAAAGCATGCATCTCAATTAGTCAGCAACCAGGTGTGGAAAGTC
CCCAGGCTCCCCAGCAGGCAGAAGTATGCAAAGCATGCATCTCAATTAGTCAGCAACCATAGTCCCGCCC
CTAACTCCGCCCATCCCGCCCCTAACTCCGCCCAGTTCCGCCCATTCTCCGCCCCATGGCTGACTAATTT
TTTTTATTTATGCAGAGGCCGAGGCCGCCTCTGCCTCTGAGCTATTCCAGAAGTAGTGAGGAGGCTTTTT
TGGAGGCCTAGGCTTTTGCAAAAAGCTCCCGGGAGCTTGTATATCCATTTTCGGATCTGATCAGCACGTG
CCTGAGGATGACCGAGTACAAGCCTACCGTGCGCCTGGCCACTCGCGATGATGTGCCCCGCGCCGTCCGC
ACTCTGGCCGCCGCTTTCGCCGACTACCCCGCTACCCGGCACACCGTGGACCCCGACCGGCACATCGAGC
GTGTGACAGAGTTGCAGGAGCTGTTCCTGACCCGCGTCGGGCTGGACATCGGCAAGGTGTGGGTAGCCGA
CGACGGCGCGGCCGTGGCCGTGTGGACTACCCCCGAGAGCGTTGAGGCCGGCGCCGTGTTCGCCGAGATC
GGCCCCCGAATGGCCGAGCTGAGCGGCAGCCGCCTGGCCGCCCAGCAGCAAATGGAGGGCCTGCTTGCCC
CCCATCGTCCCAAGGAGCCTGCCTGGTTTCTGGCCACTGTAGGAGTGAGCCCCGACCACCAGGGCAAGGG
CTTGGGCAGCGCCGTCGTGTTGCCCGGCGTAGAGGCCGCCGAACGCGCCGGTGTGCCCGCCTTTCTCGAA
ACAAGCGCACCAAGAAACCTTCCATTCTACGAGCGCCTGGGCTTCACCGTGACCGCCGATGTCGAGGTGC
CCGAGGGACCTAGGACCTGGTGTATGACACGAAAACCTGGCGCCTAAGGCGCGCC
