>Addgene plasmid #200458 | pcDNA3.1-(-)-Pur | depositor partial sequence | sequence record 388788 | pcDNA3_for
TTGAATAATACGACTCACTATAGGGAGACCCAAGCTGGCTAGCGTTTAAACGGGCCCTCTAGACTCGAGC
GGCCGCCACTGTGCTGGATATCTGCAGAATTCCACCACACTGGACTAGTGGATCCGAGCTCGGTACCAAG
CTTAAGTTTAAACCGCTGATCAGCCTCGACTGTGCCTTCTAGTTGCCAGCCATCTGTTGTTTGCCCCTCC
CCCGTGCCTTCCTTGACCCTGGAAGGTGCCACTCCCACTGTCCTTTCCTAATAAAATGAGGAAATTGCAT
CGCATTGTCTGAGTAGGTGTCATTCTATTCTGGGGGGTGGGGTGGGGCAGGACAGCAAGGGGGAGGATTG
GGAAGACAATAGCAGGCATGCTGGGGATGCGGTGGGCTCTATGGCTTCTGAGGCGGAAAGAACCAGCTGG
GGCTCTAGGGGGTATCCCC
[124 nt withheld, positions 440-563]
C
[91 nt withheld, positions 565-655]
A
[49 nt withheld, positions 657-705]
CCTTTGACGTTGGAGTCCACGTTCTTT
[37 nt withheld, positions 733-769]
ACCCTATCTCGGTCTATTCTTTTGATTTATAAGGGATTTTGCCGATTTCGGCCTATTGGTTAAAAAATGA
GCTGATTTAACAAAAATTTAACGCGAATTAATTCTGTGGAATGTGTGTCAGTTAGGGTGTGGAAAGTCCC
CAGGCTCCCCAGCAGGCAGAAGTATGCAAAGCATGCATCTCAATTAGTCAGCAACCAGGTGTGGAAAGTC
CCCAGGCTCCCCAGCAGGCAGAAGTATGCAAAGCATGCATCTCAATTAGTCAGCAACCATAGTCCCGCCC
CTAACTCCGCCCATCCCGCCCCTAACTCCGCCCAGTTCCGCCCATTCTCCGCCCCATGGCTGACTAATTT
TTTTATTTATGCAGAGGCCGAGGCCGCCTCTGCCTCTGAGCTATTCCAGAAGTAGTGAGGAGGCTTTTTT
GGAGGCCTAGGCTTTTGCAAAAGCTCCCGGGAGCTGG
