>Addgene plasmid #200458 | pcDNA3.1-(-)-Pur | depositor partial sequence | sequence record 388789 | pcDNA3_rev
GGAAGGGTTAACTTAAGCTTGGGTACCGAGCTCGGATCCACTAGTCCAGTGTGGTGGAATTCTGCAGATA
TCCAGCACAGTGGCGGCCGCTCGAGTCTAGAGGGCCCGTTTAAACGCTAGCCAGCTTGGGTCTCCCTATA
GTGAGTCGTATTAATTTCGATAAGCCAGTAAGCAGTGGGTTCTCTAGTTAGCCAGAGAGCTCTGCTTATA
TAGACCTCCCACCGTACACGCCTACCGCCCATTTGCGTCAATGGGGCGGAGTTGTTACGACATTTTGGAA
AGTCCCGTTGATTTTGGTGCCAAAACAAACTCCCATTGACGTCAATGGGGTGGAGACTTGGAAATCCCCG
TGAGTCAAACCGCTATCCACGCCCATTGATGTACTGCCAAAACCGCATCACCATGGTAATAGCGATGACT
AATACGTAGATGTACTGCCAAGTAGGAAAGTCCCATAAGGTCATGTACTGGGCATAATGCCAGGCGGGCC
ATTTACCGTCATTGACGTCAATAGGGGGCGTACTTGGCATATGATACACTTGATGTACTGCCAAGTGGGC
AGTTTACCGTAAATACTCCACCCATTGACGTCAATGGAAAGTCCCTATTGGCGTTACTATGGGAACATAC
GTCATTATTGACGTCAATGGGCGGGGGTCGTTGGGCGGTCAGCCAGGCGGGCCATTTACCGTAAGTTATG
TAACGCGGAACTCCATATATGGGCTATGAACTAATGACCCCGTAATTGATTACTATTAATAACTAGTCAA
TAATCAATGTCAACGCGTATATCTGGCCCGTACATCGCGAAGCAGCGCAAAACGCCTAACCCTAAGCAGA
TTCTTCATGCAATTGTCGGTCAAGCCTTGCCTTGTTGTAGCTTAAATTTTGCTCGCGCACTACTCAGCGA
CCTCCAACACACAAGCAGGGAGCAGATACTGGCTTAACTATGCGGCATCAGAGCAGATTGTACTGAGAGT
GCACCATAGGGGATCGGGAGATCTCCCGATCCGTCGACGTCAGGTGGCACTTTTCGGGGAAATGTGCGCG
GAACCCCTATTTGTTTATTTTTCTAAATACATTCAAATATGTATCCGCTCATGAGACAATAACCCTGATA
AATGCTTCAATAATATTGAAAAAGGAAGAGTATGAGTATTCAACATTTCCGTGTCGCCCTTATTCCCTTT
TTTGCGGCATTTTGCCTTCCTGTTTTTGCTCACCCAGAAACGCTGGTGAAAGTAAAG
