>Addgene plasmid #200458 | pcDNA3.1-(-)-Pur | depositor partial sequence | sequence record 388790 | purF
AAGTGCGCCTGGGCCACTCGCGATGATGTGCCCCGCGCCGTCCGCACTCTGGCCGCCGCTTTCGCCGACT
ACCCCGCTACCCGGCACACCGTGGACCCCGACCGGCACATCGAGCGTGTGACAGAGTTGCAGGAGCTGTT
CCTGACCCGCGTCGGGCTGGACATCGGCAAGGTGTGGGTAGCCGACGACGGCGCGGCCGTGGCCGTGTGG
ACTACCCCCGAGAGCGTTGAGGCCGGCGCCGTGTTCGCCGAGATCGGCCCCCGAATGGCCGAGCTGAGCG
GCAGCCGCCTGGCCGCCCAGCAGCAAATGGAGGGCCTGCTTGCCCCCCATCGTCCCAAGGAGCCTGCCTG
GTTTCTGGCCACTGTAGGAGTGAGCCCCGACCACCAGGGCAAGGGCTTGGGCAGCGCCGTCGTGTTGCCC
GGCGTAGAGGCCGCCGAACGCGCCGGTGTGCCCGCCTTTCTCGAAACAAGCGCACCAAGAAACCTTCCAT
TCTACGAGCGCCTGGGCTTCACCGTGACCGCCGATGTCGAGGTGCCCGAGGGACCTAGGACCTGGTGTAT
GACACGAAAACCTGGCGCCTAAGGCGCGCCCACGTGCTACGAGATTTCGATTCCACCGCCGCCTTCTATG
AAAGGTTGGGCTTCGGAATCGTTTTCCGGGACGCCGGCTGGATGATCCTCCAGCGCGGGGATCTCATGCT
GGAGTTCTTCGCCCACCCCAACTTGTTTATTGCAGCTTATAATGGTTACAAATAAAGCAATAGCATCACA
AATTTCACAAATAAAGCATTTTTTTCACTGCATTCTAGTTGTGGTTTGTCCAAACTCATCAATGTATCTT
ATCATGTCTGTATACCGTCGACCTCTAGCTAGAGCTTGGCGTAATCATGGTCATAGCTGTTTCCTGTGTG
AAATTGTTATCCGCTCACAATTCCACACAACATACGAGCCGGAAGCATAAAGTGTAAAGCCTGGGGTGCC
TAATGAGTGAGCTAACTCACATTAATTGCGTTGCGCTCACTGCCCGCTTTCCAGTCGGGAAACCTGTCGT
GCCAGCTGCATTAATGAATCGGCCAACGCGCGGGGAGAGGCGGTTTGCGTATTGGGCGCTCTTCCGCTTC
CTCGCTCACTGACTCGCTGCCCTCGGTCGTTCGGCTGCGGCAAACGG
