>Addgene plasmid #200458 | pcDNA3.1-(-)-Pur | depositor partial sequence | sequence record 388791 | purR
ATCACCAGGGTCCTAGGTCCCTCGGGCACCTCGACATCGGCGGTCACGGTGAAGCCCAGGCGCTCGTAGA
ATGGAAGGTTTCTTGGTGCGCTTGTTTCGAGAAAGGCGGGCACACCGGCGCGTTCGGCGGCCTCTACGCC
GGGCAACACGACGGCGCTGCCCAAGCCCTTGCCCTGGTGGTCGGGGCTCACTCCTACAGTGGCCAGAAAC
CAGGCAGGCTCCTTGGGACGATGGGGGGCAAGCAGGCCCTCCATTTGCTGCTGGGCGGCCAGGCGGCTGC
CGCTCAGCTCGGCCATTCGGGGGCCGATCTCGGCGAACACGGCGCCGGCCTCAACGCTCTCGGGGGTAGT
CCACACGGCCACGGCCGCGCCGTCGTCGGCTACCCACACCTTGCCGATGTCCAGCCCGACGCGGGTCAGG
AACAGCTCCTGCAACTCTGTCACACGCTCGATGTGCCGGTCGGGGTCCACGGTGTGCCGGGTAGCGGGGT
AGTCGGCGAAAGCGGCGGCCAGAGTGCGGACGGCGCGGGGCACATCATCGCGAGTGGCCAGGCGCACGGT
AGGCTTGTACTCGGTCATCCTCAGGCACGTGCTGATCAGATCCGAAAATGGATATACAAGCTCCCGGGAG
CTTTTTGCAAAAGCCTAGGCCTCCAAAAAAGCCTCCTCACTACTTCTGGAATAGCTCAGAGGCAGAGGCG
GCCTCAGCCTCTGCATAAATAAGAAAAATTAGTCAGCCATGGGGCGGAGAATGGGCGGAACTGGGCGGAG
TTAGGGGCGGGATGGGCGGAGTTAGGAGCGGGACTATGGTTGCTGACTAATTGAGATGCATGCTTTGCAT
ACTTCTGCCTGCTGGGGAGCCTGGGGACTTTCCACACCTGGGTGCTGACTAATTGAGATGCATGCTTTGC
ATACTTCTGCCTGCTGGGGAGCCTGGGGACTTTCCACACCCTAACTGACACACATTCCACAGAATTAATT
CGCGTTAAATTTTTGTTAAATCAGCTCATTTTGTAACCAATAGGCCCAAATCGGCAAAATCCCTTATAAA
TCCAAA
